>Addgene plasmid #44273 | pPAiRFP2-N1 | depositor full sequence | sequence record 60296 | pPAiRFP2-N1 sequence 5486 bps
TAGTTATTAATAGTAATCAATTACGGGGTCATTAGTTCATAGCCCATATATGGAGTTCCGCGTTACATAA
CTTACGGTAAATGGCCCGCCTGGCTGACCGCCCAACGACCCCCGCCCATTGACGTCAATAATGACGTATG
TTCCCATAGTAACGCCAATAGGGACTTTCCATTGACGTCAATGGGTGGAGTATTTACGGTAAACTGCCCA
CTTGGCAGTACATCAAGTGTATCATATGCCAAGTACGCCCCCTATTGACGTCAATGACGGTAAATGGCCC
GCCTGGCATTATGCCCAGTACATGACCTTATGGGACTTTCCTACTTGGCAGTACATCTACGTATTAGTCA
TCGCTATTACCATGGTGATGCGGTTTTGGCAGTACATCAATGGGCGTGGATAGCGGTTTGACTCACGGGG
ATTTCCAAGTCTCCACCCCATTGACGTCAATGGGAGTTTGTTTTGGCACCAAAATCAACGGGACTTTCCA
AAATGTCGTAACAACTCCGCCCCATTGACGCAAATGGGCGGTAGGCGTGTACGGTGGGAGGTCTATATAA
GCAGAGCTGGTTTAGTGAACCGTCAGATCCGCTAGCGCTACCGGACTCAGATCTCGCCACCATGGCATCC
ACGGACTATCATGTCGACCTGACCAATTGCGACCGCGAACCCATTCATATTCCAGGATATATTCAACCGC
ATGGCTGCCTCATCGCCTGCGATAACGCCATGCGAATGGTGCTGCGGCATTCCGAAAACTGCGGCGAACT
GCTGGGACTTGAGGGCGATCTCAACGGCAGGACCGCCGAGGATGTGCTCGGCAAAAGGCTCGTCCATGAT
CTCCGCAACGCGCTCACCGTCACCGGTAAAACCACGCGCCCCGCCATGCTGCCCGCAATGGAAACAAGCG
ACGGCCGCAGCTTCGATATTTCACTCCATCGCTACAAATCCACCACCATCATCGAATTCGAGCCCTCGGA
CAGCGACACGCAGCCGCTCGGCACGGCGCGCAAGATGGTGGACCGCATCCGCGAAGCCGACAGCGTCGAA
AGCCTGATCTCCAGAACCACACGCCTGGTAAAGGCGACGCTGGGTTACGACCGTGTGCTGATCTACCGCT
TCGAGGAAGACGGCGCCGGCAAGGTCGTGTCGGAGGCCAAGCAGCCCGAGCTGGAGAGCTTTCTCGGGCA
ATATTTCCCCGCCAGCGATATTCCACAGCAGGCTCGCGCACTTTATCTCAAGAACACCTTGCGCATCATC
TCCGATGCCAGCGGCACCCCCATTCCGGTCCTGCCAGCCGTCGATGTCTCCGGTGAGCCGCTCGATCTCT
CTTACGCGCATTTGCGCAACTTCTCGCCCATCCATTGCGAATATCTCCGCAATATGGGTGTTGCCGCCTC
CATGTCGATTTCTGTGATTGTCGATGACGCCCTGTGGGGCCTGATCGTCTGCCACCATTGTTCGCCGCGT
GTGCTGAGCATGCCAGTTCGGATCGCTGCGGCGATGTTCGGGGAATTTTTCTCCATGTTCCTGCAGGTTC
TGAAACAGAAGCGCCGCCTCGACACCATCAACCACGCCCATGCGGCGCTCGACCGGTTTCTGCGGCTGGC
CGCCCATCGGGCCAACCTCGAAGAACTGCTGGTCGACAGTTTTCAGGATTTTGCCCGCCTGATACCCTGC
GACGGTGTCGGGCTGTGGGTCGGCAACAACTGGCACGGCCATGGCGCAACGCCACCGCATGATGCCATTC
CAAGGCTGGCACGTTTCGTCGCTTCGGTTTCGGAAGGCAGGGTCTGGGCAACACACGCCCTGTCGCAGGC
CATACCGGAAGCGGAAATATACGCCGACACCGCGGCCGGAATGCTTGCTATCCCGATTTCGCAGGTCAAG
AGCGACTATCTCCTGTTTTTCCGCAAGGAGATCGTGCAGAACCTGAACTGGGCCGGCAATCCGGAAAAAT
CCTATGAAACCGGCCCGATGGGCGACCGCCTCACGCCGCGTAAAAGCTTCGCAATCTGGAAAGAGTCCGT
TCGCCTGCAGGCACAGCCCTGGTCGGAAGCCGACCGGGAAATCGCCGAAACCGCGAGAATCGCGCTTGTC
GGAGTGGCGTTCCACCACAGCGAGTTGATGGCAGGCCTCGAGTACAAGTAAAGCGGCCGCGACTCTAGAT
CATAATCAGCCATACCACATTTGTAGAGGTTTTACTTGCTTTAAAAAACCTCCCACACCTCCCCCTGAAC
CTGAAACATAAAATGAATGCAATTGTTGTTGTTAACTTGTTTATTGCAGCTTATAATGGTTACAAATAAA
GCAATAGCATCACAAATTTCACAAATAAAGCATTTTTTTCACTGCATTCTAGTTGTGGTTTGTCCAAACT
CATCAATGTATCTTAAGGCGTAAATTGTAAGCGTTAATATTTTGTTAAAATTCGCGTTAAATTTTTGTTA
AATCAGCTCATTTTTTAACCAATAGGCCGAAATCGGCAAAATCCCTTATAAATCAAAAGAATAGACCGAG
ATAGGGT
[37 nt withheld, positions 2528-2564]
AAAGAACGTGGACTCCAACGTCAAAGG
[49 nt withheld, positions 2592-2640]
T
[91 nt withheld, positions 2642-2732]
G
[124 nt withheld, positions 2734-2857]
CAGGTGGCACTTTTCGGGGAAATGTGCGCGGAACCCCTATTTGTTTATTTTTCTAAATACATTCAAATAT
GTATCCGCTCATGAGACAATAACCCTGATAAATGCTTCAATAATATTGAAAAAGGAAGAGTCCTGAGGCG
GAAAGAACCAGCTGTGGAATGTGTGTCAGTTAGGGTGTGGAAAGTCCCCAGGCTCCCCAGCAGGCAGAAG
TATGCAAAGCATGCATCTCAATTAGTCAGCAACCAGGTGTGGAAAGTCCCCAGGCTCCCCAGCAGGCAGA
AGTATGCAAAGCATGCATCTCAATTAGTCAGCAACCATAGTCCCGCCCCTAACTCCGCCCATCCCGCCCC
TAACTCCGCCCAGTTCCGCCCATTCTCCGCCCCATGGCTGACTAATTTTTTTTATTTATGCAGAGGCCGA
GGCCGCCTCGGCCTCTGAGCTATTCCAGAAGTAGTGAGGAGGCTTTTTTGGAGGCCTAGGCTTTTGCAAA
GATCGATCAAGAGACAGGATGAGGATCGTTTCGCATGATTGAACAAGATGGATTGCACGCAGGTTCTCCG
GCCGCTTGGGTGGAGAGGCTATTCGGCTATGACTGGGCACAACAGACAATCGGCTGCTCTGATGCCGCCG
TGTTCCGGCTGTCAGCGCAGGGGCGCCCGGTTCTTTTTGTCAAGACCGACCTGTCCGGTGCCCTGAATGA
ACTGCAAGACGAGGCAGCGCGGCTATCGTGGCTGGCCACGACGGGCGTTCCTTGCGCAGCTGTGCTCGAC
GTTGTCACTGAAGCGGGAAGGGACTGGCTGCTATTGGGCGAAGTGCCGGGGCAGGATCTCCTGTCATCTC
ACCTTGCTCCTGCCGAGAAAGTATCCATCATGGCTGATGCAATGCGGCGGCTGCATACGCTTGATCCGGC
TACCTGCCCATTCGACCACCAAGCGAAACATCGCATCGAGCGAGCACGTACTCGGATGGAAGCCGGTCTT
GTCGATCAGGATGATCTGGACGAAGAGCATCAGGGGCTCGCGCCAGCCGAACTGTTCGCCAGGCTCAAGG
CGAGCATGCCCGACGGCGAGGATCTCGTCGTGACCCATGGCGATGCCTGCTTGCCGAATATCATGGTGGA
AAATGGCCGCTTTTCTGGATTCATCGACTGTGGCCGGCTGGGTGTGGCGGACCGCTATCAGGACATAGCG
TTGGCTACCCGTGATATTGCTGAAGAGCTTGGCGGCGAATGGGCTGACCGCTTCCTCGTGCTTTACGGTA
TCGCCGCTCCCGATTCGCAGCGCATCGCCTTCTATCGCCTTCTTGACGAGTTCTTCTGAGCGGGACTCTG
GGGTTCGAAATGACCGACCAAGCGACGCCCAACCTGCCATCACGAGATTTCGATTCCACCGCCGCCTTCT
ATGAAAGGTTGGGCTTCGGAATCGTTTTCCGGGACGCCGGCTGGATGATCCTCCAGCGCGGGGATCTCAT
GCTGGAGTTCTTCGCCCACCCTAGGGGGAGGCTAACTGAAACACGGAAGGAGACAATACCGGAAGGAACC
CGCGCTATGACGGCAATAAAAAGACAGAATAAAACGCACGGTGTTGGGTCGTTTGTTCATAAACGCGGGG
TTCGGTCCCAGGGCTGGCACTCTGTCGATACCCCACCGAGACCCCATTGGGGCCAATACGCCCGCGTTTC
TTCCTTTTCCCCACCCCACCCCCCAAGTTCGGGTGAAGGCCCAGGGCTCGCAGCCAACGTCGGGGCGGCA
GGCCCTGCCATAGCCTCAGGTTACTCATATATACTTTAGATTGATTTAAAACTTCATTTTTAATTTAAAA
GGATCTAGGTGAAGATCCTTTTTGATAATCTCATGACCAAAATCCCTTAACGTGAGTTTTCGTTCCACTG
AGCGTCAGACCCCGTAGAAAAGATCAAAGGATCTTCTTGAGATCCTTTTTTTCTGCGCGTAATCTGCTGC
TTGCAAACAAAAAAACCACCGCTACCAGCGGTGGTTTGTTTGCCGGATCAAGAGCTACCAACTCTTTTTC
CGAAGGTAACTGGCTTCAGCAGAGCGCAGATACCAAATACTGTCCTTCTAGTGTAGCCGTAGTTAGGCCA
CCACTTCAAGAACTCTGTAGCACCGCCTACATACCTCGCTCTGCTAATCCTGTTACCAGTGGCTGCTGCC
AGTGGCGATAAGTCGTGTCTTACCGGGTTGGACTCAAGACGATAGTTACCGGATAAGGCGCAGCGGTCGG
GCTGAACGGGGGGTTCGTGCACACAGCCCAGCTTGGAGCGAACGACCTACACCGAACTGAGATACCTACA
GCGTGAGCTATGAGAAAGCGCCACGCTTCCCGAAGGGAGAAAGGCGGACAGGTATCCGGTAAGCGGCAGG
GTCGGAACAGGAGAGCGCACGAGGGAGCTTCCAGGGGGAAACGCCTGGTATCTTTATAGTCCTGTCGGGT
TTCGCCACCTCTGACTTGAGCGTCGATTTTTGTGATGCTCGTCAGGGGGGCGGAGCCTATGGAAAAACGC
CAGCAACGCGGCCTTTTTACGGTTCCTGGCCTTTTGCTGGCCTTTTGCTCACATGTTCTTTCCTGCGTTA
TCCCCTGATTCTGTGGATAACCGTATTACCGCCATGCAT
Features (pLannotate 1.2.2; 13 found; start..end, strand, type, name):
     61..364     +  enhancer       CMV enhancer: human cytomegalovirus immediate early enhancer
    365..568     +  promoter       CMV promoter: human cytomegalovirus (CMV) immediate early promoter
    591..616     +  misc_feature   MCS (fragment): multiple cloning site
   2168..2251    +  CDS            large T antigen (fragment): large T antigen from SV40 (simian virus 40)
   2274..2395    +  polyA_signal   SV40 poly(A) signal: SV40 polyadenylation signal
   2429..2857    -  rep_origin     f1 ori (sequence partly withheld): f1 bacteriophage origin of replication; arrow indicates direction of (+) strand synthesis
   2884..2988    +  promoter       AmpR promoter: bla
   2990..3347    +  promoter       SV40 promoter: SV40 enhancer and early promoter
   3382..4176    +  CDS            NeoR/KanR: aminoglycoside phosphotransferase from Tn5; aph(3')-II (or nptII); confers resistance to neomycin, kanamycin, and G418 (Geneticin®)
   4197..4349    +  CDS            ble (fragment): BLE_KLEPN - Experimental evidence at protein level: Swiss-Prot protein existence level 1. Binding protein with a strong affinity to the bleomycin family of antibiotics. Binds to CL990; an antimitotic-antibiotic compound. From Klebsiella pneumoniae.
   4408..4455    +  polyA_signal   HSV TK poly(A) signal: herpes simplex virus thymidine kinase polyadenylation signal (Cole and Stacy, 1985)
   4546..4562    -  polyA_signal   bGH poly(A) signal (fragment): bovine growth hormone polyadenylation signal
   4784..5372    +  rep_origin     ori: high-copy-number ColE1/pMB1/pBR322/pUC origin of replication
