[The description below was written by a language model from this plasmid's Addgene catalogue record and pLannotate feature annotations shown in this document.]
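Description:
pPAiRFP2-N1 is a mammalian expression plasmid built on the Clontech N1-type backbone (about 3.9 kb without insert; 5,486 bp in total). It carries a 1,545 bp synthetic coding sequence for PAiRFP2, a photoactivatable near-infrared fluorescent protein. According to the associated publication, the PAiRFP proteins were engineered from a bacterial phytochrome and are photoactivated by far-red light. The record lists two dozen amino-acid substitutions, although it does not name the parental protein they are numbered against.

The insert was cloned between BglII and NotI, and both sites were retained. It lies downstream of the human cytomegalovirus immediate-early enhancer and promoter and a remnant of the multiple cloning site, and upstream of the SV40 polyadenylation signal. The automated annotation did not recognise the PAiRFP2 open reading frame, so it appears as an unannotated gap between the MCS fragment and the SV40-derived 3′ region.

The plasmid replicates in E. coli at high copy from a pUC/ColE1-type origin, and an f1 origin is also present. A single Tn5 aminoglycoside phosphotransferase gene (NeoR/KanR) provides selection in both hosts. A bacterial bla-type promoter drives it for kanamycin resistance in E. coli, and the SV40 enhancer/early promoter drives it for G418 selection in mammalian cells, with the HSV TK polyadenylation signal terminating the cassette. The short ble, large T antigen and bGH poly(A) hits are small fragments, most likely backbone remnants or annotation matches rather than functional elements.

The plasmid is suited to transient or stable expression of PAiRFP2 in mammalian cells. The N1 layout would in principle also allow a partner protein to be fused upstream of the fluorescent protein, though the record does not describe such a use.
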