Addgene plasmid #44273: pPAiRFP2-N1
Depositing lab: Vladislav Verkhusha. Depositing organization: Albert Einstein College of Medicine. Publication: Far-red light photoactivatable near-infrared fluorescent proteins engineered from a bacterial phytochrome. Piatkevich KD, Subach FV, Verkhusha VV. Nat Commun. 2013 Jul 10;4:2153. doi: 10.1038/ncomms3153. PubMed 23842578.
Backbone
  Vector backbone: pN1
  Backbone manufacturer: Clontech
  Backbone size w/o insert (bp): 3941
  Vector type: Mammalian Expression
  Selectable markers: Neomycin (select with G418)
Growth in bacteria
  Bacterial resistance: Kanamycin, 50 μg/mL
  Growth temperature: 37°C
  Growth strain: DH5alpha
  Copy number: High Copy
Gene/Insert
  Gene/Insert name: PAiRFP2 (alt name: Photoactivatable iRFP2)
  Species: Synthetic
  Insert size (bp): 1545
  Mutation: K69R/R83K/G120D/A123T/M163L/Q168E/R220P/S243N/V244F/G269D/A276V/Y280C/V294A/H303F/H333R/I336L/D349R/M351I/A386V/G409D/L419I/T469S/A487T/E494G
  Promoter: CMV
  Cloning method: Restriction Enzyme; 5′ cloning site BglII (not destroyed); 3′ cloning site NotI (not destroyed)
  Sequencing primers: 5′ ggtaggcgtgtacggtgggag
Terms and licenses: Academic/Nonprofit Terms; Industry Terms: Not Available to Industry
How to cite: pPAiRFP2-N1 was a gift from Vladislav Verkhusha (Addgene plasmid # 44273 ; http://n2t.net/addgene:44273 ; RRID:Addgene_44273)
