>Addgene plasmid #44273 | pPAiRFP2-N1 | addgene partial sequence | sequence record 63948 | cmv-fwd
CTGGTTTAGTGAACCGTCAGATCCGCTAGCGCTACCGGACTCAGATCTCGCCACCATGGCATCCACGGAC
TATCATGTCGACCTGACCAATTGCGACCGCGAACCCATTCATATTCCAGGATATATTCAACCGCATGGCT
GCCTCATCGCCTGCGATAACGCCATGCGAATGGTGCTGCGGCATTCCGAAAACTGCGGCGAACTGCTGGG
ACTTGAGGGCGATCTCAACGGCAGGACCGCCGAGGATGTGCTCGGCAAAAGGCTCGTCCATGATCTCCGC
AACGCGCTCACCGTCACCGGTAAAACCACGCGCCCCGCCATGCTGCCCGCAATGGAAACAAGCGACGGCC
GCAGCTTCGATATTTCACTCCATCGCTACAAATCCACCACCATCATCGAATTCGAGCCCTCGGACAGCGA
CACGCAGCCGCTCGGCACGGCGCGCAAGATGGTGGACCGCATCCGCGAAGCCGACAGCGTCGAAAGCCTG
ATCTCCAGAACCACACGCCTGGTAAAGGCGACGCTGGGTTACGACCGTGTGCTGATCTACCGCTTCGAGG
AAGACGGCGCCGGCAAGGTCGTGTCGGAGGCCAAGCAGCCCGAGCTGGAGAGCTTTCTCGGGCAATATTT
CCCCGCCAGCGATATTCCACAGCAGGCTCGCGCACTTTATCTCAAGAACACCTTGCGCATCATCTCCGAT
GCCAGCGGCACCCCCATTCCGGTCCTGCCAGCCGTCGATGTCTCCGGTGAGCCGCTCGATCTCTCTTACG
CGCATTTGCGCAACTTCTCGCCCATCCATTGCGAATATCTCCGCAATATGGGTGTTGCCGCCTCCATGTC
GATTTCTGTGATTGTCGATGACGCCCTGTGGGGCCTGATCGTCTGCCACCATTGTTCGCCGCGTGTGCTG
AGCATGCCAGTTCGGATCGCTGCGGCGATGTTCGGGGAATTTTTCTCCATGTTCCTG
