>Addgene plasmid #44273 | pPAiRFP2-N1 | addgene partial sequence | sequence record 63949 | sv40pA-rev
GCTGCAATAAACAAGTTAACAACAACAATTGCATTCATTTTATGTTTCAGGTTCAGGGGGAGGTGTGGGA
GGTTTTTTAAAGCAAGTAAAACCTCTACAAATGTGGTATGGCTGATTATGATCTAGAGTCGCGGCCGCTT
TACTTGTACTCGAGGCCTGCCATCAACTCGCTGTGGTGGAACGCCACTCCGACAAGCGCGATTCTCGCGG
TTTCGGCGATTTCCCGGTCGGCTTCCGACCAGGGCTGTGCCTGCAGGCGAACGGACTCTTTCCAGATTGC
GAAGCTTTTACGCGGCGTGAGGCGGTCGCCCATCGGGCCGGTTTCATAGGATTTTTCCGGATTGCCGGCC
CAGTTCAGGTTCTGCACGATCTCCTTGCGGAAAAACAGGAGATAGTCGCTCTTGACCTGCGAAATCGGGA
TAGCAAGCATTCCGGCCGCGGTGTCGGCGTATATTTCCGCTTCCGGTATGGCCTGCGACAGGGCGTGTGT
TGCCCAGACCCTGCCTTCCGAAACCGAAGCGACGAAACGTGCCAGCCTTGGAATGGCATCATGCGGTGGC
GTTGCGCCATGGCCGTGCCAGTTGTTGCCGACCCACAGCCCGACACCGTCGCAGGGTATCAGGCGGGCAA
AATCCTGAAAACTGTCGACCAGCAGTTCTTCGAGGTTGGCCCGATGGGCGGCCAGCCGCAGAAACCGGTC
GAGCGCCGCATGGGCGTGGTTGATGGTGTCGAGGCGGCGCTTCTGTTTCAGAACCTGCAGGAACATGGAG
AAAAATTCCCCGAACATCGCCGCAGCGATCCGAACTGGCATGCTCAGCACACGCGGCGAACAATGGTGGC
AGACGATCAGGCCCCACAGGGCGTCATCGACAATCACAGAAATCGACATGGAGGCGGCAACACCCATATT
GCGGAGATATTCCC
